>Addgene plasmid #62118 | pMuLE ENTR 7SK-miR-30 L1-R5 | addgene partial sequence | sequence record 108802 | M13-F20 5'-TGTAAAACGACGGCCAGT-3'
GACTGATAGTGACCTGTTCGTTGCAACAAATTGATGAGCAATGCTTTTTTATAATGCCAACTTTGTACAA
AAAAGCAGGCTCTATCGATCTAGTGCTGCAGTATTTAGCATGCCCCACCCATCTGCAAGGCATTCTGGAT
AGTGTCAAAACAGCCGGAAATCAAGTCCGTTTATCTCAAACTTTAGCATTTTGGGAATAAATGATATTTG
CTATGCTGGTTAAATTAGATTTTAGTTAAATTTCCTGCTGAAGCTCTAGTACGATAAGTAACTTGACCTA
AGTGTAAAGTTGAGATTTCCTTCAGGTTTATATAGCTTGTGCGCCGCCTGGGTACCTCGGTCTTCACAGA
TCTGCAGCACATATACTAGTCGACTAGGGATAACAGGGTAATTGTTTGAATGAGGCTTCAGTACTTTACA
GAATCGTTGCCTGCACATCTTGGAAACACTTGCTGGGATTACTTCTTCAGGTTAACCCAACAGAAGGCTC
GAGCAACCAGAATTCAAGGGGCTACTTTAGGAGCAATTATCTTGTTTACTAAAACTGAATACCTTGCTAT
CTCTTTGATACATTTTTACAAAGCTGAATTAAAATGGTATAAATTAAATCACTTTTTTCAATTCGACAAC
TTTGTATACAAAAGTTGAACGAGAAACGTAAAATGATATAAATATCAATATATTAAATTAGATTTTGCAT
AAAAAACAGACTACATAATACTGTAAAACACAACATATCCAGTCACTATGAATCAACTACTTAGATGGTA
TTAGTGACCTGTACTGCA
