>Addgene plasmid #62118 | pMuLE ENTR 7SK-miR-30 L1-R5 | addgene partial sequence | sequence record 108804 | M13-Rev 5'-CAGGAAACAGCTATGACC-3'
TGCAGTACAGGTCACTAATACCATCTAAGTAGTTGATTCATAGTGACTGGATATGTTGTGTTTTACAGTA
TTATGTAGTCTGTTTTTTATGCAAAATCTAATTTAATATATTGATATTTATATCATTTTACGTTTCTCGT
TCAACTTTTGTATACAAAGTTGTCGAATTGAAAAAAGTGATTTAATTTATACCATTTTAATTCAGCTTTG
TAAAAATGTATCAAAGAGATAGCAAGGTATTCAGTTTTAGTAAACAAGATAATTGCTCCTAAAGTAGCCC
CTTGAATTCTGGTTGCTCGAGCCTTCTGTTGGGTTAACCTGAAGAAGTAATCCCAGCAAGTGTTTCCAAG
ATGTGCAGGCAACGATTCTGTAAAGTACTGAAGCCTCATTCAAACAATTACCCTGTTATCCCTAGTCGAC
TAGTATATGTGCTGCAGATCTGTGAAGACCGAGGTACCCAGGCGGCGCACAAGCTATATAAACCTGAAGG
AAATCTCAACTTTACACTTAGGTCAAGTTACTTATCGTACTAGAGCTTCAGCAGGAAATTTAACTAAAAT
CTAATTTAACCAGCATAGCAAATATCATTTATTCCCAAAATGCTAAAGTTTGAGATAAACGGACTTGATT
TCCGGCTGTTTTGACACTATCCAGAATGCCTTGCAGATGGGTGGGGCATGCTAAATACTGCAGCACTAGA
TCGATAGAGCCTGCTTTTTTGTACAAAGTTGGCATTATAAAAAAGCATTGCTCATC
