[The description below was written by a language model from this plasmid's Addgene catalogue record.]
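Description:
pMuLE ENTR 7SK-miR-30 L1-R5 is an empty Gateway entry vector from the MuLE (Multiple Lentiviral Expression) toolkit, a modular system for assembling several expression or knockdown cassettes into a single lentiviral vector for combinatorial genetics in mammalian cells. It is classed as a mammalian expression/RNAi entry vector, is maintained in standard E. coli cloning strains as a high-copy plasmid, and is selected with kanamycin. The record does not name a parental backbone or list the origin of replication, and no annotated feature table is provided, so the exact arrangement of elements cannot be described beyond the catalogue summary.

The functional module consists of a 7SK promoter, an RNA polymerase III promoter commonly used to drive small RNA transcripts, placed upstream of a miR-30-based hairpin scaffold. In this design, a user-supplied shRNA stem sequence is embedded in microRNA-30 flanking context so that the transcript is processed through the endogenous microRNA biogenesis pathway to yield the mature silencing RNA. As deposited, the vector carries no target-specific hairpin; the insert field is empty and the user is expected to clone in a sequence of interest.

The "L1-R5" designation indicates that the cassette is flanked by attL1 and attR5 recombination sites, which in MultiSite Gateway cloning define the module's position and orientation, here the first slot in a multi-fragment assembly. Combined with other MuLE entry vectors bearing complementary att sites, it can be recombined in an LR reaction into a lentiviral destination vector. This allows shRNA knockdown to be paired with additional knockdown, overexpression or reporter cassettes.
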