Addgene plasmid #62118: pMuLE ENTR 7SK-miR-30 L1-R5
Purpose: (Empty Backbone) MuLE (Multiple Lentiviral Expression) Entry vector containing a 7SK RNA polymerase III promoter and miR30-based hairpin module for shRNA expression. Compatible with MultiSite Gateway cloning
Depositing lab: Ian Frew. Depositing organization: University of Zurich. Publication: A versatile modular vector system for rapid combinatorial mammalian genetics. Albers J, Danzer C, Rechsteiner M, Lehmann H, Brandt LP, Hejhal T, Catalano A, Busenhart P, Goncalves AF, Brandt S, Bode PK, Bode-Lesniewska B, Wild PJ, Frew IJ. J Clin Invest. 2015 Mar 9. pii: 79743. doi: 10.1172/JCI79743. PubMed 25751063.
Backbone
  Vector backbone: N/A
  Vector type: Mammalian Expression, RNAi ; MuLE Gateway Entry Vector
Growth in bacteria
  Bacterial resistance: Kanamycin, 50 μg/mL
  Growth temperature: 37°C
  Growth strain: DH5alpha
  Copy number: High Copy
Gene/Insert
  Gene/Insert name: None
Terms and licenses: Academic/Nonprofit Terms; Industry Terms: Not Available to Industry
How to cite: pMuLE ENTR 7SK-miR-30 L1-R5 was a gift from Ian Frew (Addgene plasmid # 62118 ; http://n2t.net/addgene:62118 ; RRID:Addgene_62118)
